>Addgene plasmid #146072 | pAc5.1B-lambdaN-HA-DmTral-LSm-R21EE23KS13AI15A-V5His6_C | depositor full sequence | sequence record 288517 | Full Sequence
CTTCAAGGAATTAATTCTATATTCTAAAAACACAAATGATACTTCTAAAAAAAATCATGAATGGCATCAA
CTCTGAATCAAATCTTTGCAGATGCACCTACTTCTCATTTCCACTGTCACATCATTTTTCCAGATCTCGC
TGCCTGTTATGTGGCCCACAAACCAAGACACGTTTTATGGCCATTAAAGCTGGCTGATCGTCGCCAAACA
CCAAATACATATCAATATGTACATTCGAGAAAGAAGCGATCAAAGAAGCGTCTTCGGGCGAGTAGGAGAA
TGCGGAGGAGAAGGAGAACGAGCTGATCTAGTATCTCTCCACAATCCAATGCCAACTGACCAACTGGCCA
TATTCGGAGCAATTTGAAGCCAATTTCCATCGCCTGGCGATCGCTCCATTCTTGGCTATATGTTTTTCAC
CGTTCCCGGGGCCATTTTCAAAGACTCGTCGGTAAGATAAGATTGTGTCACTCGCTGTCTCTCTTCATTT
GTCGAAGAATGCTGAGGAATTTCGCGATGACGTCGGCGAGTATTTTGAAGAATGAGAATAATTTGTATTT
ATACGAAAATCAGTTAGTGGAATTTTCTACAAAAACATGTTATCTATAGATAATTTTGTTGCAAAATATG
TTGACTATGACAAAGATTGTATGTATATACCTTTAATGTATTCTCATTTTCTTATGTATTTATAATGGCA
ATGATGATACTGATGATATTTTAAGATGATGCCAGACCACAGGCTGATTTCTGCGTCTTTTGCCGAACGC
AGTGCATGTGCGGTTGTTGTTTTTTGGAATAGTTTCAATTTTCGGACTGTCCGCTTTGATTTCAGTTTCT
TGGCTTATTCAAAAAGCAAAGTAAAGCCAAAAAAGCGAGATGGCAATACCAAATGCGGCAAAACGGTAGT
GGAAGGAAAGGGGTGCGGGGCAGCGGAAGGAAGGGTGGGGCGGGGCGTGGCGGGGTCTGTGGCTGGGCGC
GACGTCACCGACGTTGGAGCCACTCCTTTGACCATGTGTGCGTGTGTGTATTATTCGTGTCTCGCCACTC
GCCGGTTGTTTTTTTCTTTTTATCTCGCTCTCTCTAGCGCCATCTCGTACGCATGCTCAACGCACCGCAT
GTTGCCGTGTCCTTTATGCGTCATTTTGGCTCGAAATAGGCAATTATTTAAACAAAGATTAGTCAACGAA
AACGCTAAAATAAATAAGTCTACAATATGGTTACTTATTGCCATGTGTGTGCAGCCAACGATAGCAACAA
AAGCAACAACACAGTGGCTTTCCCTCTTTCACTTTTTGTTTGCAAGCGCGTGCGAGCAAGACGGCACGAC
CGGCAAACGCAATTACGCTGACAAAGAGCAGACGAAGTTTTGGCCGAAAAACATCAAGGCGCCTGATACG
AATGCATTTGCAATAACAATTGCGATATTTAATATTGTTTATGAAGCTGTTTGACTTCAAAACACACAAA
AAAAAAAATAAAACAAATTATTTGAAAGAGAATTAGGAATCGGACAGCTTATCGTTACGGGCTAACAGCA
CACCGAGACGAAATAGCTTACCTGACGTCACAGCCTCTGGAAGAACTGCCGCCAAGCAGAGAGAGAGAGA
AAAAGAGGGAGAGCAGCTTAGACCGCATGTGCTTGTGTGTGAGGCGTCTCTCTCTTCGTCTCCTGTTTGC
GCAAACGCATAGACTGCACTGAGAAAATCGATTACCTATTTTTTATGAATGAATATTTGCACTATTACTA
TTCAAAACTATTAAGATAGCAATCACATTCAATAGCCAAATACTATACCACCTGAGCGATGCAACGAAAT
GATCAATTTGAGCAAAAATGCTGCATATTTAGGACGGCATCATTATAGAAATGCTTCTTGCTGTGTACTT
TTCTCTCGTCTGGCAGCTGTTTCGCCGTTATTGTTAAAACCGGCTTAAGTTAGGTGTGTTTTCTACGACT
AGTGATGCCCCTACTAGAAGATGTGTGTTGCACAAATGTCCCTGAATAACCAATTTGAAGTGCAGATAGC
AGTAAACGTAAGCTAATATGAATATTATTTAACTGTAATGTTTTAATATCGCTGGACATTACTAATAAAC
CCACTATAAACACATGTACATATGTATGTTTTGGCATACAATGAGTAGTTGGGGAAAAAATGTGTAAAAG
CACCGTGACCATCACAGCATAAAGATAACCAGCTGAAGTATCGAATATGAGTAACCCCCAAATTGAATCA
CATGCCGCAACTGATAGGACCCATGGAAGTACACTCTTCATGGCGATATACAAGACACACACAAGCACGA
ACACCCAGTTGCGGAGGAAATTCTCCGTAAATGAAAACCCAATCGGCGAACAATTCATACCCATATATGG
TAAAAGTTTTGAACGCGACTTGAGAGCGGAGAGCATTGCGGCTGATAAGGTTTTAGCGCTAAGCGGGCTT
TATAAAACGGGCTGCGGGACCAGTTTTCATATCACTACCGTTTGAGTTCTTGTGCTGTGTGGATACTCCT
CCCGACACAAAGCCGCTCCATCAGCCAGCAGTCGTCTAATCCAGAGACCCCGGATCGGGGTACCAACATG
GACGCACAAACACGACGACGTGAGCGTCGCGCTGAGAAACAAGCTCAATGGAAAGCTGCAAACGGTGGAT
CTCCTCCACATATGGCTTACCCATACGATGTTCCAGATTACGCTCCTCCAAGCTTGAATTCTATGAGCGG
GGGATTACCGGAGTTGGGCTCCAAAATCGCGCTCGCGTCCAAGGCGGACATTGAGTACAAGGGCCGCCTG
TACACGGTGGATCCGCAGGAGTGCACCATTGCGCTCTCGAGTGTGCGATCCTTCGGTACAGAAGATCGGG
ACACCCAGTTCCAGATAGCGCCGCAATCGCAGATCTACGACTACATCCTCTTCCGTGGCTCGGACATCAA
GGACATTCGCGTTGTCAACAACCACACGCTGCCGCACCACAATGACCCGGCGATCATGCAGGCGCAGCTC
GGCGGCCGCTCGAGTCTAGAGGGCCCGCGGTTCGAAGGTAAGCCTATCCCTAACCCTCTCCTCGGTCTCG
ATTCTACGCGTACCGGTCATCATCACCATCACCATTGAGTTTAAACCCGCTGATCAGCCTCGACTGTGCC
TTCTAAGGCCTGAGCTCGCTGATCAGCCTCGATCGAGGATCCAGACATGATAAGATACATTGATGAGTTT
GGACAAACCACAACTAGAATGCAGTGAAAAAAATGCTTTATTTGTGAAATTTGTGATGCTATTGCTTTAT
TTGTAACCATTATAAGCTGCAATAAACAAGTTAACAACAACAATTGCATTCATTTTATGTTTCAGGTTCA
GGGGGAGGTGTGGGAGGTTTTTTAAAGCAAGTAAAACCTCTACAAATGTGGTATGGCTGATTATGATCAG
TCGACCGATGCCCTTGAGAGCCTTCAACCCAGTCAGCTCCTTCCGGTGGGCGCGGGGCATGACTATCGTC
GCCGCACTTATGACTGTCTTCTTTATCATGCAACTCGTAGGACAGGTGCCGGCAGCGCTCTGGGTCATTT
TCGGCGAGGACCGCTTTCGCTGGAGCGCGACGATGATCGGCCTGTCGCTTGCGGTATTCGGAATCTTGCA
CGCCCTCGCTCAAGCCTTCGTCACTGGTCCCGCCACCAAACGTTTCGGCGAGAAGCAGGCCATTATCGCC
GGCATGGCGGCCGACGCGCTGGGCTACGTCTTGCTGGCGTTCGCGACGCGAGGCTGGATGGCCTTCCCCA
TTATGATTCTTCTCGCTTCCGGCGGCATCGGGATGCCCGCGTTGCAGGCCATGCTGTCCAGGCAGGTAGA
TGACGACCATCAGGGACAGCTTCAAGGATCGCTCGCGGCTCTTACCAGCCAGCAAAAGGCCAGGAACCGT
AAAAAGGCCGCGTTGCTGGCGTTTTTCCATAGGCTCCGCCCCCCTGACGAGCATCACAAAAATCGACGCT
CAAGTCAGAGGTGGCGAAACCCGACAGGACTATAAAGATACCAGGCGTTTCCCCCTGGAAGCTCCCTCGT
GCGCTCTCCTGTTCCGACCCTGCCGCTTACCGGATACCTGTCCGCCTTTCTCCCTTCGGGAAGCGTGGCG
CTTTCTCAATGCTCACGCTGTAGGTATCTCAGTTCGGTGTAGGTCGTTCGCTCCAAGCTGGGCTGTGTGC
ACGAACCCCCCGTTCAGCCCGACCGCTGCGCCTTATCCGGTAACTATCGTCTTGAGTCCAACCCGGTAAG
ACACGACTTATCGCCACTGGCAGCAGCCACTGGTAACAGGATTAGCAGAGCGAGGTATGTAGGCGGTGCT
ACAGAGTTCTTGAAGTGGTGGCCTAACTACGGCTACACTAGAAGGACAGTATTTGGTATCTGCGCTCTGC
TGAAGCCAGTTACCTTCGGAAAAAGAGTTGGTAGCTCTTGATCCGGCAAACAAACCACCGCTGGTAGCGG
TGGTTTTTTTGTTTGCAAGCAGCAGATTACGCGCAGAAAAAAAGGATCTCAAGAAGATCCTTTGATCTTT
TCTACGGGGTCTGACGCTCAGTGGAACGAAAACTCACGTTAAGGGATTTTGGTCATGAGATTATCAAAAA
GGATCTTCACCTAGATCCTTTTAAATTAAAAATGAAGTTTTAAATCAATCTAAAGTATATATGAGTAAAC
TTGGTCTGACAGTTACCAATGCTTAATCAGTGAGGCACCTATCTCAGCGATCTGTCTATTTCGTTCATCC
ATAGTTGCCTGACTCCCCGTCGTGTAGATAACTACGATACGGGAGGGCTTACCATCTGGCCCCAGTGCTG
CAATGATACCGCGAGACCCACGCTCACCGGCTCCAGATTTATCAGCAATAAACCAGCCAGCCGGAAGGGC
CGAGCGCAGAAGTGGTCCTGCAACTTTATCCGCCTCCATCCAGTCTATTAATTGTTGCCGGGAAGCTAGA
GTAAGTAGTTCGCCAGTTAATAGTTTGCGCAACGTTGTTGCCATTGCTGCAGGCATCGTGGTGTCACGCT
CGTCGTTTGGTATGGCTTCATTCAGCTCCGGTTCCCAACGATCAAGGCGAGTTACATGATCCCCCATGTT
GTGCAAAAAAGCGGTTAGCTCCTTCGGTCCTCCGATCGTTGTCAGAAGTAAGTTGGCCGCAGTGTTATCA
CTCATGGTTATGGCAGCACTGCATAATTCTCTTACTGTCATGCCATCCGTAAGATGCTTTTCTGTGACTG
GTGAGTACTCAACCAAGTCATTCTGAGAATAGTGTATGCGGCGACCGAGTTGCTCTTGCCCGGCGTCAAC
ACGGGATAATACCGCGCCACATAGCAGAACTTTAAAAGTGCTCATCATTGGAAAACGTTCTTCGGGGCGA
AAACTCTCAAGGATCTTACCGCTGTTGAGATCCAGTTCGATGTAACCCACTCGTGCACCCAACTGATCTT
CAGCATCTTTTACTTTCACCAGCGTTTCTGGGTGAGCAAAAACAGGAAGGCAAAATGCCGCAAAAAAGGG
AATAAGGGCGACACGGAAATGTTGAATACTCATACTCTTCCTTTTTCAATATTATTGAAGCATTTATCAG
GGTTATTGTCTCATGAGCGGATACATATTTGAATGTATTTAGAAAAATAAACAAATAGGGGTTCCGCGCA
CATTTCCCCGAAAAGTGCCACCTGACGTCTAAGAAACCATTATTATCATGACATTAACCTATAAAAATAG
GCGTATCACGAGGCCCTTTCGT
Features (pLannotate 1.2.2; 11 found; start..end, strand, type, name):
     56..2568    +  promoter       Ac5 promoter: Drosophila melanogaster actin 5C promoter
   2588..2653    +  CDS            N (fragment): REGN_LAMBD - Experimental evidence at protein level: Swiss-Prot protein existence level 1. Plays a role as a transcriptional antitermination factor that allows the virus to initiate its lytic phase. Activates expression of the delayed viral early genes by modifying host RNA polymerase (RNAP) into a form that is resistant to termination signals. This antitermination function requires the host NusA protein which serves to stabilize the interaction between antitermination protein N and host RNA polymerase. From Escherichia phage lambda (Bacteriophage lambda).
   2678..2704    +  CDS            3xHA (fragment): three tandem HA epitope tags
   2723..3025    +  CDS            LSM14B (fragment): LS14B_HUMAN - Also known as C20orf40 From Homo sapiens (Human).
   3047..3088    +  CDS            V5 tag: epitope tag from simian virus 5
   3188..3322    -  polyA_signal   SV40 poly(A) signal: SV40 polyadenylation signal
   3345..3429    -  CDS            large T antigen (fragment): large T antigen from SV40 (simian virus 40)
   3430..3900    +  CDS            TcR (fragment): tetracycline efflux protein; tet; confers resistance to tetracycline
   3944..4532    -  rep_origin     ori: high-copy-number ColE1/pMB1/pBR322/pUC origin of replication
   4703..5563    -  CDS            AmpR: β-lactamase; bla; confers resistance to ampicillin, carbenicillin, and related antibiotics
   5564..5668    -  promoter       AmpR promoter: bla
