[The description below was written by a language model from this plasmid's Addgene catalogue record and pLannotate feature annotations shown in this document.]
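Description:
pAc5.1B-lambdaN-HA-DmTral-LSm-R21EE23KS13AI15A-V5His6_C is a 5,762 nt insect-cell expression plasmid. The catalogue lists its backbone as unknown, although the name points to a pAc5.1B-type vector. It is propagated in E. coli through a ColE1/pUC-type origin and selected with ampicillin via the bla gene and its native promoter. The annotation describes the origin as high copy, whereas the catalogue entry records the plasmid as low copy. A short tetracycline-resistance fragment and a piece of SV40 large T antigen are also annotated; these appear to be non-functional backbone remnants.

Expression is driven by the Drosophila melanogaster actin 5C promoter, a strong constitutive promoter in fly cell lines, and terminated by an SV40 polyadenylation signal. The open reading frame begins with a fragment of the bacteriophage lambda N protein, followed by an HA epitope (annotated as a partial 3xHA match). Next comes an approximately 300 nt insert encoding the LSm domain of D. melanogaster Trailer Hitch (Tral). The annotation tool labelled this segment by homology to human LSM14B, but the record identifies it as the fly protein. The name indicates four substitutions (R21E, E23K, S13A, I15A), and one silent change, A198C, is noted relative to the reference sequence. A V5 tag lies downstream; the His6 tag implied by the name is not annotated, and the record does not say whether these C-terminal tags are read in frame.

The lambda N peptide is commonly used to tether a fusion protein to reporter mRNAs carrying BoxB hairpins, and the HA tag allows detection or immunoprecipitation. The associated publication concerns how Tral and EDC3 associate with DCP1 and Me31B, so this mutant was probably made to probe those interactions, though the record does not state the effect of the mutations.
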