Addgene plasmid #146072: pAc5.1B-lambdaN-HA-DmTral-LSm-R21EE23KS13AI15A-V5His6_C
Purpose: Insect Expression of DmTral-LSm-R21EE23KS13AI15A
Depositing lab: Elisa Izaurralde. Depositing organization: Max Planck Institute for Developmental Biology. Publication: Similar modes of interaction enable Trailer Hitch and EDC3 to associate with DCP1 and Me31B in distinct protein complexes. Tritschler F, Eulalio A, Helms S, Schmidt S, Coles M, Weichenrieder O, Izaurralde E, Truffault V. Mol Cell Biol. 2008 Nov . 28(21):6695-708. 10.1128/MCB.00759-08 PubMed 18765641.
Backbone
  Vector backbone: Unknown
  Vector type: Insect Expression
Growth in bacteria
  Bacterial resistance: Ampicillin, 100 μg/mL
  Growth temperature: 37°C
  Growth strain: DH5alpha
  Copy number: Low Copy
Gene/Insert
  Gene/Insert name: DmTral-LSm-R21EE23KS13AI15A (alt names: Trailer Hitch; Dm LSm40)
  Species: D. melanogaster (fly)
  Mutation: one silent mutation A198C compared to the sequence given by: NCBI:NM_140328.4 or UniProt Q9VTZ0.
  Entrez Gene: tral (a.k.a. Dmel_CG10686, BEST:GH08269, CG10686, DmLSm15, Dmel\CG10686, LSm15, Lsm15, Scd6p, TRAL, Tral, anon-EST:Posey139, anon-WO0172774.89, anon-WO02059370.24, p67, p70)
  Cloning method: Unknown
Terms and licenses: Academic/Nonprofit Terms; Industry Terms: Not Available to Industry
Depositor comments: Plasmids from this collection were made available to the research community and donated after the lab closed. Please note that the sequence provided by the depositing laboratory may be theoretical/predicted or based on Sanger sequencing results. There may be discrepancies between sequencing results obtained by Addgene and the depositor sequence. If an Addgene verified sequence is not available, please contact before placing your order to request that our lab fully sequence the plasmid.
How to cite: pAc5.1B-lambdaN-HA-DmTral-LSm-R21EE23KS13AI15A-V5His6_C was a gift from Elisa Izaurralde (Addgene plasmid # 146072 ; http://n2t.net/addgene:146072 ; RRID:Addgene_146072)
